LOCUS       Exported 7132 bp ds-DNA circular SYN 12-MAY-2021
DEFINITION  U6 driven sgRNA targeting Sox17 -177 bp from TSS.
ACCESSION   .
VERSION     .
KEYWORDS    pLKO.1-puro U6 sgRNA SOX17 -177
SOURCE      synthetic DNA construct
  ORGANISM  synthetic DNA construct
REFERENCE   1 (bases 1 to 7132)
  AUTHORS   Kearns NA, Genga RM, Enuameh MS, Garber M, Wolfe SA, Maehr R
  TITLE     Cas9 effector-mediated regulation of transcription and
            differentiation in human pluripotent stem cells.
  JOURNAL   Development. 2014 Jan;141(1):219-23. doi: 10.1242/dev.103341.
  PUBMED    24346702
REFERENCE   2 (bases 1 to 7132)
  AUTHORS   .
  TITLE     Direct Submission
  JOURNAL   Exported May 12, 2021 from SnapGene Server 1.1.58
            http://www.snapgene.com
FEATURES             Location/Qualifiers
     source          1..7132
                     /organism="synthetic DNA construct"
                     /mol_type="other DNA"
     primer_bind     426..444
                     /label=hPGK-F
                     /note="Human PGK promoter, forward primer"
     CDS             529..1128
                     /codon_start=1
                     /gene="pac from Streptomyces alboniger"
                     /product="puromycin N-acetyltransferase"
                     /label=PuroR
                     /note="confers resistance to puromycin"
                     /translation="MTEYKPTVRLATRDDVPRAVRTLAAAFADYPATRHTVDPDRHIER
                     VTELQELFLTRVGLDIGKVWVADDGAAVAVWTTPESVEAGAVFAEIGPRMAELSGSRLA
                     AQQQMEGLLAPHRPKEPAWFLATVGVSPDHQGKGLGSAVVLPGVEAAERAGVPAFLETS
                     APRNLPFYERLGFTVTADVEVPEGPRTWCMTRKPGA"
     primer_bind     complement(529..548)
                     /label=Puro-R
                     /note="Puromycin resistance gene, reverse primer. Also
                     called puro-variant-R"
     primer_bind     1025..1045
                     /label=Puro-F
                     /note="Puromycin resistance gene, forward primer"
     LTR             1256..1489
                     /label=3' LTR (Delta-U3)
                     /note="self-inactivating 3' long terminal repeat (LTR) from
                     HIV-1"
     polyA_signal    1561..1682
                     /label=SV40 poly(A) signal
                     /note="SV40 polyadenylation signal"
     primer_bind     complement(1598..1617)
                     /label=SV40pA-R
                     /note="SV40 polyA, reverse primer"
     primer_bind     1652..1671
                     /label=EBV-rev
                     /note="SV40 polyA terminator, reverse primer"
     rep_origin      1722..1857
                     /label=SV40 ori
                     /note="SV40 origin of replication"
     primer_bind     1784..1803
                     /label=SV40pro-F
                     /note="SV40 promoter/origin, forward primer"
     primer_bind     complement(1877..1896)
                     /label=T7
                     /note="T7 promoter, forward primer"
     promoter        complement(1878..1896)
                     /label=T7 promoter
                     /note="promoter for bacteriophage T7 RNA polymerase"
     primer_bind     complement(1906..1923)
                     /label=M13 Forward
                     /note="In lacZ gene. Also called M13-F20 or M13 (-21)
                     Forward"
     primer_bind     complement(1906..1922)
                     /label=M13 fwd
                     /note="common sequencing primer, one of multiple similar
                     variants"
     primer_bind     complement(1915..1937)
                     /label=M13/pUC Forward
                     /note="In lacZ gene"
     rep_origin      2064..2519
                     /direction=RIGHT
                     /label=f1 ori
                     /note="f1 bacteriophage origin of replication; arrow
                     indicates direction of (+) strand synthesis"
     primer_bind     complement(2151..2170)
                     /label=F1ori-R
                     /note="F1 origin, reverse primer"
     primer_bind     2361..2382
                     /label=F1ori-F
                     /note="F1 origin, forward primer"
     promoter        2545..2649
                     /gene="bla"
                     /label=AmpR promoter
     CDS             2650..3510
                     /codon_start=1
                     /gene="bla"
                     /product="beta-lactamase"
                     /label=AmpR
                     /note="confers resistance to ampicillin, carbenicillin, and
                     related antibiotics"
                     /translation="MSIQHFRVALIPFFAAFCLPVFAHPETLVKVKDAEDQLGARVGYI
                     ELDLNSGKILESFRPEERFPMMSTFKVLLCGAVLSRIDAGQEQLGRRIHYSQNDLVEYS
                     PVTEKHLTDGMTVRELCSAAITMSDNTAANLLLTTIGGPKELTAFLHNMGDHVTRLDRW
                     EPELNEAIPNDERDTTMPVAMATTLRKLLTGELLTLASRQQLIDWMEADKVAGPLLRSA
                     LPAGWFIADKSGAGERGSRGIIAALGPDGKPSRIVVIYTTGSQATMDERNRQIAEIGAS
                     LIKHW"
     primer_bind     complement(2868..2887)
                     /label=Amp-R
                     /note="Ampicillin resistance gene, reverse primer"
     rep_origin      3681..4269
                     /direction=RIGHT
                     /label=ori
                     /note="high-copy-number ColE1/pMB1/pBR322/pUC origin of
                     replication"
     primer_bind     4170..4189
                     /label=pBR322ori-F
                     /note="pBR322 origin, forward primer"
     primer_bind     4423..4440
                     /label=L4440
                     /note="L4440 vector, forward primer"
     protein_bind    4557..4578
                     /label=CAP binding site
                     /bound_moiety="E. coli catabolite activator protein"
                     /note="CAP binding activates transcription in the presence
                     of cAMP."
     promoter        4593..4623
                     /label=lac promoter
                     /note="promoter for the E. coli lac operon"
     protein_bind    4631..4647
                     /label=lac operator
                     /bound_moiety="lac repressor encoded by lacI"
                     /note="The lac repressor binds to the lac operator to
                     inhibit transcription in E. coli. This inhibition can be
                     relieved by adding lactose or
                     isopropyl-beta-D-thiogalactopyranoside (IPTG)."
     primer_bind     4636..4658
                     /label=M13/pUC Reverse
                     /note="In lacZ gene"
     primer_bind     4655..4671
                     /label=M13 rev
                     /note="common sequencing primer, one of multiple similar
                     variants"
     primer_bind     4655..4671
                     /label=M13 Reverse
                     /note="In lacZ gene. Also called M13-rev"
     primer_bind     4690..4710
                     /label=T3
                     /note="T3 promoter, forward primer"
     promoter        4692..4710
                     /label=T3 promoter
                     /note="promoter for bacteriophage T3 RNA polymerase"
     promoter        4738..4964
                     /label=RSV promoter
                     /note="Rous sarcoma virus enhancer/promoter"
     LTR             4965..5145
                     /label=5' LTR (truncated)
                     /note="truncated 5' long terminal repeat (LTR) from HIV-1"
     misc_feature    5192..5317
                     /label=HIV-1 Psi
                     /note="packaging signal of human immunodeficiency virus
                     type 1"
     misc_feature    5810..6043
                     /label=RRE
                     /note="The Rev response element (RRE) of HIV-1 allows for
                     Rev-dependent mRNA export from the nucleus to the
                     cytoplasm."
     CDS             6228..6272
                     /codon_start=1
                     /product="antigenic peptide corresponding to amino acids
                     655 to 669 of the HIV envelope protein gp41 (Lutje Hulsik
                     et al., 2013)"
                     /label=gp41 peptide
                     /note="recognized by the 2H10 single-chain llama nanobody"
                     /translation="KNEQELLELDKWASL"
     promoter        6570..6810
                     /label=U6 promoter
                     /note="RNA polymerase III promoter for human U6 snRNA"
     primer_bind     6570..6590
                     /label=hU6-F
                     /note="Human U6 promoter, forward primer"
     primer_bind     6741..6760
                     /label=LKO.1 5'
                     /note="Human U6 promoter, forward primer"
     misc_RNA        6839..6914
                     /label=gRNA scaffold
                     /note="guide RNA scaffold for the Streptococcus pyogenes
                     CRISPR/Cas9 system"
     misc_feature    6963..7080
                     /label=cPPT/CTS
                     /note="central polypurine tract and central termination
                     sequence of HIV-1"
     promoter        7129..507
                     /label=hPGK promoter
                     /note="human phosphoglycerate kinase 1 promoter"
ORIGIN
        1 ttggggttgc gccttttcca aggcagccct gggtttgcgc agggacgcgg ctgctctggg
       61 cgtggttccg ggaaacgcag cggcgccgac cctgggtctc gcacattctt cacgtccgtt
      121 cgcagcgtca cccggatctt cgccgctacc cttgtgggcc ccccggcgac gcttcctgct
      181 ccgcccctaa gtcgggaagg ttccttgcgg ttcgcggcgt gccggacgtg acaaacggaa
      241 gccgcacgtc tcactagtac cctcgcagac ggacagcgcc agggagcaat ggcagcgcgc
      301 cgaccgcgat gggctgtggc caatagcggc tgctcagcag ggcgcgccga gagcagcggc
      361 cgggaagggg cggtgcggga ggcggggtgt ggggcggtag tgtgggccct gttcctgccc
      421 gcgcggtgtt ccgcattctg caagcctccg gagcgcacgt cggcagtcgg ctccctcgtt
      481 gaccgaatca ccgacctctc tccccagggg gatccaccgg agcttaccat gaccgagtac
      541 aagcccacgg tgcgcctcgc cacccgcgac gacgtcccca gggccgtacg caccctcgcc
      601 gccgcgttcg ccgactaccc cgccacgcgc cacaccgtcg atccggaccg ccacatcgag
      661 cgggtcaccg agctgcaaga actcttcctc acgcgcgtcg ggctcgacat cggcaaggtg
      721 tgggtcgcgg acgacggcgc cgcggtggcg gtctggacca cgccggagag cgtcgaagcg
      781 ggggcggtgt tcgccgagat cggcccgcgc atggccgagt tgagcggttc ccggctggcc
      841 gcgcagcaac agatggaagg cctcctggcg ccgcaccggc ccaaggagcc cgcgtggttc
      901 ctggccaccg tcggcgtctc gcccgaccac cagggcaagg gtctgggcag cgccgtcgtg
      961 ctccccggag tggaggcggc cgagcgcgcc ggggtgcccg ccttcctgga gacctccgcg
     1021 ccccgcaacc tccccttcta cgagcggctc ggcttcaccg tcaccgccga cgtcgaggtg
     1081 cccgaaggac cgcgcacctg gtgcatgacc cgcaagcccg gtgcctgacg cccgccccac
     1141 gacccgcagc gcccgaccga aaggagcgca cgaccccatg catcggtacc tttaagacca
     1201 atgacttaca aggcagctgt agatcttagc cactttttaa aagaaaaggg gggactggaa
     1261 gggctaattc actcccaacg aagacaagat ctgctttttg cttgtactgg gtctctctgg
     1321 ttagaccaga tctgagcctg ggagctctct ggctaactag ggaacccact gcttaagcct
     1381 caataaagct tgccttgagt gcttcaagta gtgtgtgccc gtctgttgtg tgactctggt
     1441 aactagagat ccctcagacc cttttagtca gtgtggaaaa tctctagcag tagtagttca
     1501 tgtcatctta ttattcagta tttataactt gcaaagaaat gaatatcaga gagtgagagg
     1561 aacttgttta ttgcagctta taatggttac aaataaagca atagcatcac aaatttcaca
     1621 aataaagcat ttttttcact gcattctagt tgtggtttgt ccaaactcat caatgtatct
     1681 tatcatgtct ggctctagct atcccgcccc taactccgcc catcccgccc ctaactccgc
     1741 ccagttccgc ccattctccg ccccatggct gactaatttt ttttatttat gcagaggccg
     1801 aggccgcctc ggcctctgag ctattccaga agtagtgagg aggctttttt ggaggcctag
     1861 ggacgtaccc aattcgccct atagtgagtc gtattacgcg cgctcactgg ccgtcgtttt
     1921 acaacgtcgt gactgggaaa accctggcgt tacccaactt aatcgccttg cagcacatcc
     1981 ccctttcgcc agctggcgta atagcgaaga ggcccgcacc gatcgccctt cccaacagtt
     2041 gcgcagcctg aatggcgaat gggnnnnnnn nnnnnnnnnn nnnnnnnnnn nnnnnnnnnn
     2101 nnnnnnnnnn nnnnnnnnnn nnnnnnnnnn nnnnnnnnnn nnnnnnnnnn nnnnnnnnnn
     2161 nnnnnnnnnn nnnnnnnnnn nnnnnnncnn nnnnnnnnnn nnnnnnnnnn nnnnnnnnnn
     2221 nnnnnnnnnn nnnnnnnnnn nnnnnnnnnn nnnnnnnnnn nnnnnnnnnn nnnnnnnnna
     2281 nnnnnnnnnn nnnnnnnnnn nnnnnnnnnn nnnnnnnnnn nnnnnnnnnc ctttgacgtt
     2341 ggagtccacg ttctttaata gtggactctt gttccaaact ggaacaacac tcaaccctat
     2401 ctcggtctat tcttttgatt tataagggat tttgccgatt tcggcctatt ggttaaaaaa
     2461 tgagctgatt taacaaaaat ttaacgcgaa ttttaacaaa atattaacgc ttacaattta
     2521 ggtggcactt ttcggggaaa tgtgcgcgga acccctattt gtttattttt ctaaatacat
     2581 tcaaatatgt atccgctcat gagacaataa ccctgataaa tgcttcaata atattgaaaa
     2641 aggaagagta tgagtattca acatttccgt gtcgccctta ttcccttttt tgcggcattt
     2701 tgccttcctg tttttgctca cccagaaacg ctggtgaaag taaaagatgc tgaagatcag
     2761 ttgggtgcac gagtgggtta catcgaactg gatctcaaca gcggtaagat ccttgagagt
     2821 tttcgccccg aagaacgttt tccaatgatg agcactttta aagttctgct atgtggcgcg
     2881 gtattatccc gtattgacgc cgggcaagag caactcggtc gccgcataca ctattctcag
     2941 aatgacttgg ttgagtactc accagtcaca gaaaagcatc ttacggatgg catgacagta
     3001 agagaattat gcagtgctgc cataaccatg agtgataaca ctgcggccaa cttacttctg
     3061 acaacgatcg gaggaccgaa ggagctaacc gcttttttgc acaacatggg ggatcatgta
     3121 actcgccttg atcgttggga accggagctg aatgaagcca taccaaacga cgagcgtgac
     3181 accacgatgc ctgtagcaat ggcaacaacg ttgcgcaaac tattaactgg cgaactactt
     3241 actctagctt cccggcaaca attaatagac tggatggagg cggataaagt tgcaggacca
     3301 cttctgcgct cggcccttcc ggctggctgg tttattgctg ataaatctgg agccggtgag
     3361 cgtgggtctc gcggtatcat tgcagcactg gggccagatg gtaagccctc ccgtatcgta
     3421 gttatctaca cgacggggag tcaggcaact atggatgaac gaaatagaca gatcgctgag
     3481 ataggtgcct cactgattaa gcattggtaa ctgtcagacc aagtttactc atatatactt
     3541 tagattgatt taaaacttca tttttaattt aaaaggatct aggtgaagat cctttttgat
     3601 aatctcatga ccaaaatccc ttaacgtgag ttttcgttcc actgagcgtc agaccccgta
     3661 gaaaagatca aaggatcttc ttgagatcct ttttttctgc gcgtaatctg ctgcttgcaa
     3721 acaaaaaaac caccgctacc agcggtggtt tgtttgccgg atcaagagct accaactctt
     3781 tttccgaagg taactggctt cagcagagcg cagataccaa atactgttct tctagtgtag
     3841 ccgtagttag gccaccactt caagaactct gtagcaccgc ctacatacct cgctctgcta
     3901 atcctgttac cagtggctgc tgccagtggc gataagtcgt gtcttaccgg gttggactca
     3961 agacgatagt taccggataa ggcgcagcgg tcgggctgaa cggggggttc gtgcacacag
     4021 cccagcttgg agcgaacgac ctacaccgaa ctgagatacc tacagcgtga gctatgagaa
     4081 agcgccacgc ttcccgaagg gagaaaggcg gacaggtatc cggtaagcgg cagggtcgga
     4141 acaggagagc gcacgaggga gcttccaggg ggaaacgcct ggtatcttta tagtcctgtc
     4201 gggtttcgcc acctctgact tgagcgtcga tttttgtgat gctcgtcagg ggggcggagc
     4261 ctatggaaaa acgccagcaa cgcggccttt ttacggttcc tggccttttg ctggcctttt
     4321 gctcacatgt tctttcctgc gttatcccct gattctgtgg ataaccgtat taccgccttt
     4381 gagtgagctg ataccgctcg ccgcagccga acgaccgagc gcagcgagtc agtgagcgag
     4441 gaagcggaag agcgcccaat acgcaaaccg cctctccccg cgcgttggcc gattcattaa
     4501 tgcagctggc acgacaggtt tcccgactgg aaagcgggca gtgagcgcaa cgcaattaat
     4561 gtgagttagc tcactcatta ggcaccccag gctttacact ttatgcttcc ggctcgtatg
     4621 ttgtgtggaa ttgtgagcgg ataacaattt cacacaggaa acagctatga ccatgattac
     4681 gccaagcgcg caattaaccc tcactaaagg gaacaaaagc tggagctgca agcttaatgt
     4741 agtcttatgc aatactcttg tagtcttgca acatggtaac gatgagttag caacatgcct
     4801 tacaaggaga gaaaaagcac cgtgcatgcc gattggtgga agtaaggtgg tacgatcgtg
     4861 ccttattagg aaggcaacag acgggtctga catggattgg acgaaccact gaattgccgc
     4921 attgcagaga tattgtattt aagtgcctag ctcgatacat aaacgggtct ctctggttag
     4981 accagatctg agcctgggag ctctctggct aactagggaa cccactgctt aagcctcaat
     5041 aaagcttgcc ttgagtgctt caagtagtgt gtgcccgtct gttgtgtgac tctggtaact
     5101 agagatccct cagacccttt tagtcagtgt ggaaaatctc tagcagtggc gcccgaacag
     5161 ggacttgaaa gcgaaaggga aaccagagga gctctctcga cgcaggactc ggcttgctga
     5221 agcgcgcacg gcaagaggcg aggggcggcg actggtgagt acgccaaaaa ttttgactag
     5281 cggaggctag aaggagagag atgggtgcga gagcgtcagt attaagcggg ggagaattag
     5341 atcgcgatgg gaaaaaattc ggttaaggcc agggggaaag aaaaaatata aattaaaaca
     5401 tatagtatgg gcaagcaggg agctagaacg attcgcagtt aatcctggcc tgttagaaac
     5461 atcagaaggc tgtagacaaa tactgggaca gctacaacca tcccttcaga caggatcaga
     5521 agaacttaga tcattatata atacagtagc aaccctctat tgtgtgcatc aaaggataga
     5581 gataaaagac accaaggaag ctttagacaa gatagaggaa gagcaaaaca aaagtaagac
     5641 caccgcacag caagcggccg ctgatcttca gacctggagg aggagatatg agggacaatt
     5701 ggagaagtga attatataaa tataaagtag taaaaattga accattagga gtagcaccca
     5761 ccaaggcaaa gagaagagtg gtgcagagag aaaaaagagc agtgggaata ggagctttgt
     5821 tccttgggtt cttgggagca gcaggaagca ctatgggcgc agcgtcaatg acgctgacgg
     5881 tacaggccag acaattattg tctggtatag tgcagcagca gaacaatttg ctgagggcta
     5941 ttgaggcgca acagcatctg ttgcaactca cagtctgggg catcaagcag ctccaggcaa
     6001 gaatcctggc tgtggaaaga tacctaaagg atcaacagct cctggggatt tggggttgct
     6061 ctggaaaact catttgcacc actgctgtgc cttggaatgc tagttggagt aataaatctc
     6121 tggaacagat ttggaatcac acgacctgga tggagtggga cagagaaatt aacaattaca
     6181 caagcttaat acactcctta attgaagaat cgcaaaacca gcaagaaaag aatgaacaag
     6241 aattattgga attagataaa tgggcaagtt tgtggaattg gtttaacata acaaattggc
     6301 tgtggtatat aaaattattc ataatgatag taggaggctt ggtaggttta agaatagttt
     6361 ttgctgtact ttctatagtg aatagagtta ggcagggata ttcaccatta tcgtttcaga
     6421 cccacctccc aaccccgagg ggacccgaca ggcccgaagg aatagaagaa gaaggtggag
     6481 agagagacag agacagatcc attcgattag tgaacggatc tcgacggtat cgatcacgag
     6541 actagcctcg agcggccgcc cccttcaccg agggcctatt tcccatgatt ccttcatatt
     6601 tgcatatacg atacaaggct gttagagaga taattggaat taatttgact gtaaacacaa
     6661 agatattagt acaaaatacg tgacgtagaa agtaataatt tcttgggtag tttgcagttt
     6721 taaaattatg ttttaaaatg gactatcata tgcttaccgt aacttgaaag tatttcgatt
     6781 tcttggcttt atatatcttg tggaaaggac gaaacaccgc tccggctagt tttcccgggt
     6841 tttagagcta gaaatagcaa gttaaaataa ggctagtccg ttatcaactt gaaaaagtgg
     6901 caccgagtcg gtgctttttt tgaattctcg acctcgagac aaatggcagt attcatccac
     6961 aattttaaaa gaaaaggggg gattgggggg tacagtgcag gggaaagaat agtagacata
     7021 atagcaacag acatacaaac taaagaatta caaaaacaaa ttacaaaaat tcaaaatttt
     7081 cgggtttatt acagggacag cagagatcca ctttggccgc ggctcgaggg gg
//
