[The description below was written by a language model from this plasmid's Addgene catalogue record and the feature table of its GenBank file.]
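Description:
pLKO.1-puro U6 sgRNA SOX17 -177 is a lentiviral CRISPR guide-expression plasmid built on the pLKO.1 backbone, designed to deliver a single guide RNA directed at the human SOX17 promoter region, 177 bp upstream of the transcription start site. In bacteria it is maintained at high copy through a ColE1/pUC-type origin and selected with ampicillin via the bla gene. An f1 origin, an SV40 origin, lac promoter/operator remnants and flanking T7 and T3 promoters are also carried in the backbone. The catalogue lists the "insert size" as 7132 bp, which is actually the length of the whole circular plasmid in the sequence record; the guide insert itself is only a short spacer cloned between two BfuAI sites that were destroyed in the process.

The transfer cassette has a third-generation, self-inactivating layout. An RSV promoter fused to a truncated HIV-1 5' LTR drives genomic RNA production in packaging cells, followed by the Psi packaging signal, the Rev response element, the cPPT/CTS element and a U3-deleted 3' LTR with a downstream SV40 polyadenylation signal. Within this unit, the human U6 RNA polymerase III promoter transcribes the SOX17-targeting spacer joined to the Streptococcus pyogenes Cas9 guide scaffold. A separate human PGK promoter expresses puromycin N-acetyltransferase, so that transduced mammalian cells can be selected with puromycin.

The plasmid encodes no Cas9, so a Cas9 protein must be provided separately. Given the promoter-proximal target site and the associated study on Cas9 effector-mediated transcriptional regulation in human pluripotent stem cells, it is intended to recruit Cas9-effector fusions to SOX17 to modulate its expression and influence differentiation.
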