Addgene plasmid #50925: pLKO.1-puro U6 sgRNA SOX17 -177
Purpose: U6 driven sgRNA targeting Sox17 -177 bp from TSS
Depositing lab: Rene Maehr & Scot Wolfe. Depositing organization: University of Massachusetts, Worcester. Publication: Cas9 effector-mediated regulation of transcription and differentiation in human pluripotent stem cells. Kearns NA, Genga RM, Enuameh MS, Garber M, Wolfe SA, Maehr R. Development. 2014 Jan;141(1):219-23. doi: 10.1242/dev.103341. PubMed 24346702.
Backbone
  Vector backbone: pLKO.1
  Backbone size w/o insert (bp): 7145
  Vector type: Mammalian Expression, Lentiviral, CRISPR
  Selectable markers: Puromycin
Growth in bacteria
  Bacterial resistance: Ampicillin, 100 μg/mL
  Growth temperature: 37°C
  Growth strain: NEB Stable
  Copy number: High Copy
Gene/Insert
  Gene/Insert name: Sox17 -177 sgRNA
  Species: H. sapiens (human)
  Insert size (bp): 7132
  Entrez Gene: SOX17 (a.k.a. VUR3)
  Promoter: U6
  Cloning method: Restriction Enzyme; 5′ cloning site BfuAI (destroyed during cloning); 3′ cloning site BfuAI (destroyed during cloning)
  Sequencing primers: 5′ CGTGACGTAGAAAGTAATAATTTC; 3′ CCTCGAGCCGCGGCCAAAG
Terms and licenses: Academic/Nonprofit Terms; Industry Terms: Not Available to Industry
Depositor comments: gRNA target sequence GCTCCGGCTAGTTTTCCCGG
How to cite: pLKO.1-puro U6 sgRNA SOX17 -177 was a gift from Rene Maehr & Scot Wolfe (Addgene plasmid # 50925 ; http://n2t.net/addgene:50925 ; RRID:Addgene_50925)
