>Addgene plasmid #50925 | pLKO.1-puro U6 sgRNA SOX17 -177 | addgene partial sequence | sequence record 131878 | hU6-F 5'-GAGGGCCTATTTCCCATGATT-3'
AGGCTGTTAGAGAGATAATTGGAATTAATTTGACTGTAAACACAAAGATATTAGTACAAAATACGTGACG
TAGAAAGTAATAATTTCTTGGGTAGTTTGCAGTTTTAAAATTATGTTTTAAAATGGACTATCATATGCTT
ACCGTAACTTGAAAGTATTTCGATTTCTTGGCTTTATATATCTTGTGGAAAGGACGAAACACCGCTCCGG
CTAGTTTTCCCGGGTTTTAGAGCTAGAAATAGCAAGTTAAAATAAGGCTAGTCCGTTATCAACTTGAAAA
AGTGGCACCGAGTCGGTGCTTTTTTTGAATTCTCGACCTCGAGACAAATGGCAGTATTCATCCACAATTT
TAAAAGAAAAGGGGGGATTGGGGGGTACAGTGCAGGGGAAAGAATAGTAGACATAATAGCAACAGACATA
CAAACTAAAGAATTACAAAAACAAATTACAAAAATTCAAAATTTTCGGGTTTATTACAGGGACAGCAGAG
ATCCACTTTGGCCGCGGCTCGAGGGGGTTGGGGTTGCGCCTTTTCCAAGGCAGCCCTGGGTTTGCGCAGG
GACGCGGCTGCTCTGGGCGTGGTTCCGGGAAACGCAGCGGCGCCGACCCTGGGTCTCGCACATTCTTCAC
GTCCGTTCGCAGCGTCACCCGGATCTTCGCCGCTACCCTTGTGGGCCCCCCGGCGACGCTTCCTGCTCCG
CCCCTAAGTCGGGAAGGTTCCTTGCGGTTCGCGGCGTGCCGGACGTGACAAACGGAAGCCGCACGTCTCA
CTAGTACCCTCGCAGACGGACAGCGCCAGGGAGCAATGGCAGCGCGCCGACCGCGATGGGCTGTGGCCAA
TAGCGGCTGCTCAGCAGGGCGCGCCGAGAGCAGCGGCCGG
